>Addgene plasmid #107007 | pGL3 2 kb prom. and exon 1 fragment CD274 | addgene full sequence | sequence record 206331 | Addgene NGS Result
GGCCGCAATAAAATATCTTTATTTTCATTACATCTGTGTGTTGGTTTTTTGTGTGAATCGATAGTACTAA
CATACGCTCTCCATCAAAACAAAACGAAACAAAACAAACTAGCAAAATAGGCTGTCCCCAGTGCAAGTGC
AGGTGCCAGAACATTTCTCTATCGATAGGTACCGAGCTCTTACGCGTGCCAAATCAAGGCAGTGTCAGCC
TCAATAATTTCCCAGATAAAAATAAAAATCTGTGATACAATCAGAATGTGAAAATTCTTATTTTGGAAGC
AAATGTCATAACCAATGCAAGGGCTATCTCAATATTCATTCATTATGCAGTATTTTGAACTGCAGTTGAA
ATGAATAAGAAGGAAAGGCAAACAACGAAGAGTCCAATTTCTCAATTTAGAAAAAGAGAAAAAAAAGAAA
AGGGAGCACACAGGCACGGTGGCTCAAGCCTGTAATATCAGCACTTTGGCGGATCACTTGAGGTCAAGGA
GTTCGAGAAAAGAGAGCACCTAGAAGTTCAGCGCGGGATAATACTTAAGTAAATTATGACACCATCGTCT
GTCATCTTGGGCCCATTCACTAACCCAAAGCTTTCAAAAGGGCTTTCTTAACCCTCACCTAGAATAGGCT
TCCGCAGCCTTAATCCTTAGGGTGGCAGAATATCAGGGACCCTGAGCATTCTTAAAAGATGTAGCTCGGG
ATGGGAAGTTCTTTTAATGACAAAGCAAATGAAGTTTCATTATGTCGAGGAACTTTGAGGAAGTCACAGA
ATCCACGATTTAAAAATATATTTCCTATTATACACCCATACACACACACACACACCTACTTTCTAGAATA
AAAACCAAAGCCATATGGGTCTGCTGCTGACTTTTTATATGTTGTAGAGTTATATCAAGTTATGTCAAGA
TGTTCAGTCACCTTGAAGAGGCTTTTATCAGAAAGGGGGACGCCTTTCTGATAAAGGTTAAGGGGTAACC
TTAAGCTCTTACCCCTCTGAAGGTAAAATCAAGGTGCGTTCAGATGTTGGCTTGTTGTAAATTTCTTTTT
TTATTAATAACATACTAAATGTGGATTTGCTTTAATCTTCGAAACTCTTCCCGGTGAAAATCTCATTTAC
AAGAAAACTGGACTGACATGTTTCACTTTCTGTTTCATTTCTATACACAGCTTTATTCCTAGGACACCAA
CACTAGATACCTAAACTGAAAGCTTCCGCCGATTTCACCGAAGGTCAGGAAAGTCCAACGCCCGGCAAAC
TGGATTTGCTGCCTTGGGCAGAGGTGGGCGGGACCCCGCCTCCGGGCCTGGCGCAACGCTGAGCAGCTGG
CGCGTCCCGCGCGGCCCCAGTTCTGCGCAGCTTCCCGAGGCTCCGCACCAGCCGCGCTTCTGTCCGCCTG
CAGGTAGGGAGCGTTGTTCCTCCGCGGGTGCCCACGGCCCAGTATCTCTGGCTAGCTCGCTGGGCACTTT
AGGACGGAGGGTCTCTACACCCTTTCTTTGGGATGGAGAGAGGAGAAGGGAAAGGGAACGCGATGGTCTA
GGGGGCAGTAGAGCCAATTACCTGTTGGGGTTAATAAGAACAGGCAATGCATCTGGCCTTCCTCCAGGCG
CGATTCAGTTTTGCTCTAAAAATAATTTATACCTCTAAAAATAAATAAGATAGGTAGTATAGGATAGGTA
GTCATTCTTATGCGACTGTGTGTTCAGAATATAGCTCTGATGCTAGGCTGGAGGTCTGGACACGGGTCCA
AGTCCACCGCCAGCTGCTTGCTAGTAACATGACTTGTGTAAGTTATCCCAGCTGCAGCATCTAAGTAAGT
CTCTTCCTGCGCTAAGCAGGTCCAGGATCCCTGAACGGAATTTATTTGCTCTGTCCATTCTGAGAACCCA
AAGGAGTCCTAAAAGAGGAATGGAGGAGCCTAAGAATAAAAATAGTATAATAAAACATTTCTTAGACACA
TTGACCTTGGCCTATGTCAAAGTTCAGTCTGGGTTTGTCTTATAACACAAGGAGTAAAAGTACCATTGTT
CTACCTCTTTTTTTAATACTTGAAAAAAATTTACTGTGGATGCTTTTCTATGAATTAAATAACCTTCTAA
AAAATGTTTTCATTGCTGCATTCGATTAGATTGGGTAACTAAATGAAATTAATTCCTCACTGTTGGGTAT
AAAGGTTATTTACAGTGGTTCTGTCTTAGCCATTCACTGAACCTCGAGATCTGCGATCTAAGTAAGCTTG
GCATTCCGGTACTGTTGGTAAAGCCACCATGGAAGACGCCAAAAACATAAAGAAAGGCCCGGCGCCATTC
TATCCGCTGGAAGATGGAACCGCTGGAGAGCAACTGCATAAGGCTATGAAGAGATACGCCCTGGTTCCTG
GAACAATTGCTTTTACAGATGCACATATCGAGGTGGACATCACTTACGCTGAGTACTTCGAAATGTCCGT
TCGGTTGGCAGAAGCTATGAAACGATATGGGCTGAATACAAATCACAGAATCGTCGTATGCAGTGAAAAC
TCTCTTCAATTCTTTATGCCGGTGTTGGGCGCGTTATTTATCGGAGTTGCAGTTGCGCCCGCGAACGACA
TTTATAATGAACGTGAATTGCTCAACAGTATGGGCATTTCGCAGCCTACCGTGGTGTTCGTTTCCAAAAA
GGGGTTGCAAAAAATTTTGAACGTGCAAAAAAAGCTCCCAATCATCCAAAAAATTATTATCATGGATTCT
AAAACGGATTACCAGGGATTTCAGTCGATGTACACGTTCGTCACATCTCATCTACCTCCCGGTTTTAATG
AATACGATTTTGTGCCAGAGTCCTTCGATAGGGACAAGACAATTGCACTGATCATGAACTCCTCTGGATC
TACTGGTCTGCCTAAAGGTGTCGCTCTGCCTCATAGAACTGCCTGCGTGAGATTCTCGCATGCCAGAGAT
CCTATTTTTGGCAATCAAATCATTCCGGATACTGCGATTTTAAGTGTTGTTCCATTCCATCACGGTTTTG
GAATGTTTACTACACTCGGATATTTGATATGTGGATTTCGAGTCGTCTTAATGTATAGATTTGAAGAAGA
GCTGTTTCTGAGGAGCCTTCAGGATTACAAGATTCAAAGTGCGCTGCTGGTGCCAACCCTATTCTCCTTC
TTCGCCAAAAGCACTCTGATTGACAAATACGATTTATCTAATTTACACGAAATTGCTTCTGGTGGCGCTC
CCCTCTCTAAGGAAGTCGGGGAAGCGGTTGCCAAGAGGTTCCATCTGCCAGGTATCAGGCAAGGATATGG
GCTCACTGAGACTACATCAGCTATTCTGATTACACCCGAGGGGGATGATAAACCGGGCGCGGTCGGTAAA
GTTGTTCCATTTTTTGAAGCGAAGGTTGTGGATCTGGATACCGGGAAAACGCTGGGCGTTAATCAAAGAG
GCGAACTGTGTGTGAGAGGTCCTATGATTATGTCCGGTTATGTAAACAATCCGGAAGCGACCAACGCCTT
GATTGACAAGGATGGATGGCTACATTCTGGAGACATAGCTTACTGGGACGAAGACGAACACTTCTTCATC
GTTGACCGCCTGAAGTCTCTGATTAAGTACAAAGGCTATCAGGTGGCTCCCGCTGAATTGGAATCCATCT
TGCTCCAACACCCCAACATCTTCGACGCAGGTGTCGCAGGTCTTCCCGACGATGACGCCGGTGAACTTCC
CGCCGCCGTTGTTGTTTTGGAGCACGGAAAGACGATGACGGAAAAAGAGATCGTGGATTACGTCGCCAGT
CAAGTAACAACCGCGAAAAAGTTGCGCGGAGGAGTTGTGTTTGTGGACGAAGTACCGAAAGGTCTTACCG
GAAAACTCGACGCAAGAAAAATCAGAGAGATCCTCATAAAGGCCAAGAAGGGCGGAAAGATCGCCGTGTA
ATTCTAGAGTCGGGGCGGCCGGCCGCTTCGAGCAGACATGATAAGATACATTGATGAGTTTGGACAAACC
ACAACTAGAATGCAGTGAAAAAAATGCTTTATTTGTGAAATTTGTGATGCTATTGCTTTATTTGTAACCA
TTATAAGCTGCAATAAACAAGTTAACAACAACAATTGCATTCATTTTATGTTTCAGGTTCAGGGGGAGGT
GTGGGAGGTTTTTTAAAGCAAGTAAAACCTCTACAAATGTGGTAAAATCGATAAGGATCCGTCGACCGAT
GCCCTTGAGAGCCTTCAACCCAGTCAGCTCCTTCCGGTGGGCGCGGGGCATGACTATCGTCGCCGCACTT
ATGACTGTCTTCTTTATCATGCAACTCGTAGGACAGGTGCCGGCAGCGCTCTTCCGCTTCCTCGCTCACT
GACTCGCTGCGCTCGGTCGTTCGGCTGCGGCGAGCGGTATCAGCTCACTCAAAGGCGGTAATACGGTTAT
CCACAGAATCAGGGGATAACGCAGGAAAGAACATGTGAGCAAAAGGCCAGCAAAAGGCCAGGAACCGTAA
AAAGGCCGCGTTGCTGGCGTTTTTCCATAGGCTCCGCCCCCCTGACGAGCATCACAAAAATCGACGCTCA
AGTCAGAGGTGGCGAAACCCGACAGGACTATAAAGATACCAGGCGTTTCCCCCTGGAAGCTCCCTCGTGC
GCTCTCCTGTTCCGACCCTGCCGCTTACCGGATACCTGTCCGCCTTTCTCCCTTCGGGAAGCGTGGCGCT
TTCTCATAGCTCACGCTGTAGGTATCTCAGTTCGGTGTAGGTCGTTCGCTCCAAGCTGGGCTGTGTGCAC
GAACCCCCCGTTCAGCCCGACCGCTGCGCCTTATCCGGTAACTATCGTCTTGAGTCCAACCCGGTAAGAC
ACGACTTATCGCCACTGGCAGCAGCCACTGGTAACAGGATTAGCAGAGCGAGGTATGTAGGCGGTGCTAC
AGAGTTCTTGAAGTGGTGGCCTAACTACGGCTACACTAGAAGAACAGTATTTGGTATCTGCGCTCTGCTG
AAGCCAGTTACCTTCGGAAAAAGAGTTGGTAGCTCTTGATCCGGCAAACAAACCACCGCTGGTAGCGGTG
GTTTTTTTGTTTGCAAGCAGCAGATTACGCGCAGAAAAAAAGGATCTCAAGAAGATCCTTTGATCTTTTC
TACGGGGTCTGACGCTCAGTGGAACGAAAACTCACGTTAAGGGATTTTGGTCATGAGATTATCAAAAAGG
ATCTTCACCTAGATCCTTTTAAATTAAAAATGAAGTTTTAAATCAATCTAAAGTATATATGAGTAAACTT
GGTCTGACAGTTACCAATGCTTAATCAGTGAGGCACCTATCTCAGCGATCTGTCTATTTCGTTCATCCAT
AGTTGCCTGACTCCCCGTCGTGTAGATAACTACGATACGGGAGGGCTTACCATCTGGCCCCAGTGCTGCA
ATGATACCGCGAGACCCACGCTCACCGGCTCCAGATTTATCAGCAATAAACCAGCCAGCCGGAAGGGCCG
AGCGCAGAAGTGGTCCTGCAACTTTATCCGCCTCCATCCAGTCTATTAATTGTTGCCGGGAAGCTAGAGT
AAGTAGTTCGCCAGTTAATAGTTTGCGCAACGTTGTTGCCATTGCTACAGGCATCGTGGTGTCACGCTCG
TCGTTTGGTATGGCTTCATTCAGCTCCGGTTCCCAACGATCAAGGCGAGTTACATGATCCCCCATGTTGT
GCAAAAAAGCGGTTAGCTCCTTCGGTCCTCCGATCGTTGTCAGAAGTAAGTTGGCCGCAGTGTTATCACT
CATGGTTATGGCAGCACTGCATAATTCTCTTACTGTCATGCCATCCGTAAGATGCTTTTCTGTGACTGGT
GAGTACTCAACCAAGTCATTCTGAGAATAGTGTATGCGGCGACCGAGTTGCTCTTGCCCGGCGTCAATAC
GGGATAATACCGCGCCACATAGCAGAACTTTAAAAGTGCTCATCATTGGAAAACGTTCTTCGGGGCGAAA
ACTCTCAAGGATCTTACCGCTGTTGAGATCCAGTTCGATGTAACCCACTCGTGCACCCAACTGATCTTCA
GCATCTTTTACTTTCACCAGCGTTTCTGGGTGAGCAAAAACAGGAAGGCAAAATGCCGCAAAAAAGGGAA
TAAGGGCGACACGGAAATGTTGAATACTCATACTCTTCCTTTTTCAATATTATTGAAGCATTTATCAGGG
TTATTGTCTCATGAGCGGATACATATTTGAATGTATTTAGAAAAATAAACAAATAGGGGTTCCGCGCACA
TTTCCCCGAAAAGTGCCACCTG
[124 nt withheld, positions 6253-6376]
C
[91 nt withheld, positions 6378-6468]
A
[49 nt withheld, positions 6470-6518]
CCTTTGACGTTGGAGTCCACGTTCTTT
[37 nt withheld, positions 6546-6582]
ACCCTATCTCGGTCTATTCTTTTGATTTATAAGGGATTTTGCCGATTTCGGCCTATTGGTTAAAAAATGA
GCTGATTTAACAAAAATTTAACGCGAATTTTAACAAAATATTAACGCTTACAATTTGCCATTCGCCATTC
AGGCTGCGCAACTGTTGGGAAGGGCGATCGGTGCGGGCCTCTTCGCTATTACGCCAGCCCAAGCTACCAT
GATAAGTAAGTAATATTAAGGTACGGGAGGTACTTGGAGC
Features (pLannotate 1.2.2; 11 found; start..end, strand, type, name):
      7..55      +  polyA_signal   poly(A) signal: synthetic polyadenylation signal
     69..160     +  misc_feature   pause site: RNA polymerase II transcriptional pause signal from the human α2 globin gene
   2269..3921    +  CDS            luciferase: firefly luciferase; luc+; enhanced luc+ version of the luciferase gene
   3962..4083    -  polyA_signal   SV40 poly(A) signal: SV40 polyadenylation signal
   4106..4174    -  CDS            large T antigen (fragment): large T antigen from SV40 (simian virus 40)
   4190..4322    +  CDS            TcR (fragment): tetracycline efflux protein; tet; confers resistance to tetracycline
   4502..5090    -  rep_origin     ori: high-copy-number ColE1/pMB1/pBR322/pUC origin of replication
   5261..6121    -  CDS            AmpR: β-lactamase; bla; confers resistance to ampicillin, carbenicillin, and related antibiotics
   6122..6226    -  promoter       AmpR promoter: bla
   6253..6681    +  rep_origin     f1 ori (sequence partly withheld): f1 bacteriophage origin of replication; arrow indicates direction of (+) strand synthesis
   6713..6780    -  CDS            lacZα (fragment): LacZα fragment of β-galactosidase; lacZ fragment
