[The description below was written by a language model from this plasmid's Addgene catalogue record and pLannotate feature annotations shown in this document.]
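Description:
pGL3 2 kb prom. and exon 1 fragment CD274 is a firefly luciferase reporter plasmid built on the Promega pGL3 backbone for transient transfection of mammalian cells. A roughly 2 kb (2,023 bp) fragment of the human CD274 locus, which encodes PD-L1 (also known as B7-H1), was cloned between the MluI and XhoI sites of the multiple cloning region. As the name indicates, it comprises promoter sequence together with part of exon 1. In the 6,832 nt sequenced record, this insert corresponds to the unannotated stretch lying between the upstream transcriptional insulation elements and the luc+ coding sequence. No heterologous mammalian promoter is annotated there, so luciferase output should depend on the transcriptional activity of the CD274 fragment itself.

Upstream of the insert sit a synthetic polyadenylation signal and the RNA polymerase II pause site from the human α2 globin gene. These standard pGL3 elements terminate spurious read-through transcription from the backbone and so lower background signal. The enhanced luc+ firefly luciferase gene is followed by an SV40 polyadenylation signal. The short annotated fragments of SV40 large T antigen, TcR and lacZα are backbone remnants rather than functional genes. In E. coli the plasmid replicates from a high-copy ColE1/pUC-type origin and is selected with ampicillin through the β-lactamase gene and its bla promoter. An f1 origin is also present, which allows single-stranded DNA production.

The construct is suited to measuring CD274 promoter activity in response to signalling inputs. The associated study concerned oncogenic RAS signalling and the control of PD-L1 expression through mRNA stabilisation, where such a reporter helps distinguish transcriptional from post-transcriptional effects.
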