Addgene plasmid #107007: pGL3 2 kb prom. and exon 1 fragment CD274
Purpose: Modified Luciferase expression vector
Depositing lab: Julian Downward. Depositing organization: Francis Crick Institute. Publication: Oncogenic RAS Signaling Promotes Tumor Immunoresistance by Stabilizing PD-L1 mRNA. Coelho MA, de Carne Trecesson S, Rana S, Zecchin D, Moore C, Molina-Arcas M, East P, Spencer-Dene B, Nye E, Barnouin K, Snijders AP, Lai WS, Blackshear PJ, Downward J. Immunity. 2017 Dec 19;47(6):1083-1099.e6. doi: 10.1016/j.immuni.2017.11.016. Epub 2017 Dec 12. PubMed 29246442.
Backbone
  Vector backbone: pGL3
  Backbone manufacturer: Promega
  Vector type: Mammalian Expression, Luciferase
Growth in bacteria
  Bacterial resistance: Ampicillin, 100 μg/mL
  Growth temperature: 37°C
  Growth strain: DH5alpha
  Copy number: Unknown
Gene/Insert
  Gene/Insert name: CD274 (alt name: PD-L1, B7-H1)
  Species: H. sapiens (human)
  Insert size (bp): 2023
  Entrez Gene: CD274 (a.k.a. ADMIO5, B7-H, B7H1, PD-L1, PDCD1L1, PDCD1LG1, PDL1, hPD-L1)
  Cloning method: Restriction Enzyme; 5′ cloning site MluI (unknown if destroyed); 3′ cloning site XhoI (unknown if destroyed)
  Sequencing primers: 5′ ‎RVprimer3; 3′ n/a
Terms and licenses: Academic/Nonprofit Terms; Industry Terms: Not Available to Industry
How to cite: pGL3 2 kb prom. and exon 1 fragment CD274 was a gift from Julian Downward (Addgene plasmid # 107007 ; http://n2t.net/addgene:107007 ; RRID:Addgene_107007)
