>Addgene plasmid #107007 | pGL3 2 kb prom. and exon 1 fragment CD274 | depositor partial sequence | sequence record 201913 | Sequence of Mlu1-Xho1 insert
CAAATCAAGGCAGTGTCAGCCTCAATAATTTCCCAGATAAAAATAAAAATCTGTGATACAATCAGAATGT
GAAAATTCTTATTTTGGAAGCAAATGTCATAACCAATGCAAGGGCTATCTCAATATTCATTCATTATGCA
GTATTTTGAACTGCAGTTGAAATGAATAAGAAGGAAAGGCAAACAACGAAGAGTCCAATTTCTCAATTTA
GAAAAAGAGAAAAAAAAGAAAAGGGAGCACACAGGCACGGTGGCTCAAGCCTGTAATATCAGCACTTTGG
CGGATCACTTGAGGTCAAGGAGTTCGAGAAAAGAGAGCACCTAGAAGTTCAGCGCGGGATAATACTTAAG
TAAATTATGACACCATCGTCTGTCATCTTGGGCCCATTCACTAACCCAAAGCTTTCAAAAGGGCTTTCTT
AACCCTCACCTAGAATAGGCTTCCGCAGCCTTAATCCTTAGGGTGGCAGAATATCAGGGACCCTGAGCAT
TCTTAAAAGATGTAGCTCGGGATGGGAAGTTCTTTTAATGACAAAGCAAATGAAGTTTCATTATGTCGAG
GAACTTTGAGGAAGTCACAGAATCCACGATTTAAAAATATATTTCCTATTATACACCCATACACACACAC
ACACACCTACTTTCTAGAATAAAAACCAAAGCCATATGGGTCTGCTGCTGACTTTTTATATGTTGTAGAG
TTATATCAAGTTATGTCAAGATGTTCAGTCACCTTGAAGAGGCTTTTATCAGAAAGGGGGACGCCTTTCT
GATAAAGGTTAAGGGGTAACCTTAAGCTCTTACCCCTCTGAAGGTAAAATCAAGGTGCGTTCAGATGTTG
GCTTGTTGTAAATTTCTTTTTTTATTAATAACATACTAAATGTGGATTTGCTTTAATCTTCGAAACTCTT
CCCGGTGAAAATCTCATTTACAAGAAAACTGGACTGACATGTTTCACTTTCTGTTTCATTTCTATACACA
GCTTTATTCCTAGGACACCAACACTAGATACCTAAACTGAAAGCTTCCGCCGATTTCACCGAAGGTCAGG
AAAGTCCAACGCCCGGCAAACTGGATTTGCTGCCTTGGGCAGAGGTGGGCGGGACCCCGCCTCCGGGCCT
GGCGCAACGCTGAGCAGCTGGCGCGTCCCGCGCGGCCCCAGTTCTGCGCAGCTTCCCGAGGCTCCGCACC
AGCCGCGCTTCTGTCCGCCTGCAGGTAGGGAGCGTTGTTCCTCCGCGGGTGCCCACGGCCCAGTATCTCT
GGCTAGCTCGCTGGGCACTTTAGGACGGAGGGTCTCTACACCCTTTCTTTGGGATGGAGAGAGGAGAAGG
GAAAGGGAACGCGATGGTCTAGGGGGCAGTAGAGCCAATTACCTGTTGGGGTTAATAAGAACAGGCAATG
CATCTGGCCTTCCTCCAGGCGCGATTCAGTTTTGCTCTAAAAATAATTTATACCTCTAAAAATAAATAAG
ATAGGTAGTATAGGATAGGTAGTCATTCTTATGCGACTGTGTGTTCAGAATATAGCTCTGATGCTAGGCT
GGAGGTCTGGACACGGGTCCAAGTCCACCGCCAGCTGCTTGCTAGTAACATGACTTGTGTAAGTTATCCC
AGCTGCAGCATCTAAGTAAGTCTCTTCCTGCGCTAAGCAGGTCCAGGATCCCTGAACGGAATTTATTTGC
TCTGTCCATTCTGAGAACCCAAAGGAGTCCTAAAAGAGGAATGGAGGAGCCTAAGAATAAAAATAGTATA
ATAAAACATTTCTTAGACACATTGACCTTGGCCTATGTCAAAGTTCAGTCTGGGTTTGTCTTATAACACA
AGGAGTAAAAGTACCATTGTTCTACCTCTTTTTTTAATACTTGAAAAAAATTTACTGTGGATGCTTTTCT
ATGAATTAAATAACCTTCTAAAAAATGTTTTCATTGCTGCATTCGATTAGATTGGGTAACTAAATGAAAT
TAATTCCTCACTGTTGGGTATAAAGGTTATTTACAGTGGTTCTGTCTTAGCCATTCACTGAAC
